Addgene plasmid #1852: DAXX-myc-his
Depositing lab: Philip Leder. Publication: Homeodomain-interacting protein kinase 1 modulates Daxx localization, phosphorylation, and transcriptional activity. Ecsedy JA, Michaelson JS, Leder P. Mol Cell Biol 2003 Feb;23(3):950-60. 10.1128/MCB.23.3.950-960.2003 PubMed 12529400.
Backbone
  Vector backbone: pcDNA3.1/myc-His
  Backbone size w/o insert (bp): 5500
  Vector type: Mammalian Expression
  Selectable markers: Neomycin (select with G418)
Growth in bacteria
  Bacterial resistance: Ampicillin, 100 μg/mL
  Growth temperature: 37°C
  Growth strain: DH5alpha
  Copy number: High Copy
Gene/Insert
  Gene/Insert name: DAXX (alt name: Fas death domain-associated protein)
  Species: M. musculus (mouse)
  Insert size (bp): 2500
  Entrez Gene: Daxx
  Tag / fusion protein: myc (C terminal on backbone); his (C terminal on backbone)
  Cloning method: Restriction Enzyme; 5′ cloning site EcoRV (destroyed during cloning); 3′ cloning site EcoRV (destroyed during cloning)
  Sequencing primers: 5′ T7
Terms and licenses: Academic/Nonprofit Terms; Industry Terms: Not Available to Industry
Depositor comments: See scanned map. NotI/BamHI will remove the insert. (Leder #C-1156)
How to cite: DAXX-myc-his was a gift from Philip Leder (Addgene plasmid # 1852 ; http://n2t.net/addgene:1852 ; RRID:Addgene_1852)
