[The description below was written by a language model from this plasmid's Addgene catalogue record.]
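Description:
DAXX-myc-his is a mammalian expression plasmid built on the pcDNA3.1/myc-His backbone (about 5.5 kb without insert) and carrying the mouse Daxx coding sequence, which encodes the Fas death domain-associated protein. The insert is roughly 2.5 kb. It was placed into the EcoRV site of the polylinker by restriction cloning, with both EcoRV junctions destroyed in the process. The depositor notes that the insert can be released with NotI and BamHI. The reading frame continues into the backbone-encoded C-terminal myc epitope and polyhistidine tag. The expressed Daxx protein can therefore be detected or immunoprecipitated with anti-myc antibodies and captured on metal-affinity resin.

The plasmid is maintained in E. coli at high copy under ampicillin selection. A neomycin resistance marker allows G418 selection of stably transfected mammalian cells. The record does not list the promoter or provide a feature table. Vectors of the pcDNA3.1 family generally drive the insert from the CMV immediate-early promoter, with a T7 promoter just upstream of the cloning site, which is consistent with T7 being given as the 5′ sequencing primer.

The associated publication concerns how homeodomain-interacting protein kinase 1 affects Daxx localization, phosphorylation and transcriptional activity. This suggests the construct was used to express tagged Daxx in cultured mammalian cells for localization, protein interaction and modification studies. It should suit similar overexpression experiments that need an epitope-tagged mouse Daxx.
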