>Addgene plasmid #1852 | DAXX-myc-his | addgene partial sequence | sequence record 17045 | T7 5'-TAATACGACTCACTATAGGG-3'
CGTTTAAACGGGCCCTCTAGACTCGAGCGGCCGCCACTGTGCTGGATGGGCTGCAGGAATTCGGCACGAG
GGAATTTGAACCCCCATGGCCACCGATGACAGCATCATTGTACTTGATGATGACGATGAAGATGAAGCTG
CTGCTCAACCAGGGCCCTCCAACCTACCCCCCAATCCTGCCTCAACAGGACCTGGTCCTGGCCTGTCTCA
ACAGGCCACTGGTCTCTCCGAGCCCCGTGTGGATGGAGGGAGCAGTAACTCCGGTAGTAGGAAGTGCTAC
AAGTTGGATAATGAGAAGCTCTTTGAAGAGTTCCTTGAACTGTGTAAGACGGAGACATCAGACCACCCTG
AGGTGGTTCCGTTCCTCCACAAACTGCAGCAGCGTGCCCAGTCTGTGTTTCTGGCCTCTGCAGAGTTCTG
CAACATCCTCTCCAGGGTTCTGGCTCGGTCTCGGAAGCGGCCCGCTAAGATCTATGTGTACATTAACGAG
CTCTGCACTGTTCTTAAAGCTCACTCCATCAAGAAGAAGTTGAACTTAGCTCCTGCAGCCTCAACGACCA
GTGAGGCGTCGGGCCCTAACCCTCCCACAGAGCCCCCCTCTGACCTTACAAACACTGAAAACACTGCCTC
TGAGGCCTCAAGGACTCGCGGTTCCCGGAGGCAGATCCAGCGCCTGGAGCAGCTGCTGGCACTGTACGTA
GCCGAGATTCGGCGGCTGCAGGAGAAGGAGTTGGACCTGTCAGAGCTGGATGACCCAGACTCCT
